>Addgene plasmid #65712 | pT2-7xTcf-NLS-CNL | depositor full sequence | sequence record 111686 | pT2-7xTcf-NLS-CNL sequence 9696 bps
CTAAATTGTAAGCGTTAATATTTTGTTAAAATTCGCGTTAAATTTTTGTTAAATCAGCTCATTTTTTAAC
CAATAGGCCGAAATCGGCAAAATCCCTTATAAATCAAAAGAATAGACCGAGATAGGGT
[37 nt withheld, positions 129-165]
AAAGAACGTGGACTCCAACGTCAAAGG
[49 nt withheld, positions 193-241]
T
[91 nt withheld, positions 243-333]
G
[124 nt withheld, positions 335-458]
CCCATTCGCCATTCAGGCTGCGCAACTGTTGGGAAGGGCGATCGGTGCGGGCCTCTTCGCTATTACGCCA
GCTGGCGAAAGGGGGATGTGCTGCAAGGCGATTAAGTTGGGTAACGCCAGGGTTTTCCCAGTCACGACGT
TGTAAAACGACGGCCAGTGAATTGTAATACGACTCACTATAGGGCGAATTGGGTACCAGAGGTGTAAAGT
ACTTGAGTAATTTTACTTGATTACTGTACTTAAGTATTATTTTTGGGGATTTTTACTTTACTTGAGTACA
ATTAAAAATCAATACTTTTACTTTTACTTAATTACATTTTTTTAGAAAAAAAAGTACTTTTTACTCCTTA
CAATTTTATTTACAGTCAAAAAGTACTTATTTTTTGGAGATCACTTGTCGAGTAGGGATAACAGGGTAAT
GATCCCCCGGGCTGCAGTCGCGACGCGTCCTAGAGGGACAGCCCCCCCCCAAAGCCCCCAGGGATGTAAT
TACGTCCCTCCCCCGCTAGGGGGCAGCAGCGAGCCGCCCGGGGCTCCGCTCCGGTCCGGCGCTCCCCCCG
CATCCCCGAGCCGGCAGCGTGCGGGGACAGCCCGGGCACGGGGAAGGTGGCACGGGATCGCTTTCCTCTG
AACGCTTCTCGCTGCTCTTTGAGCCTGCAGACACCTGGGGGGATACGGGGAAAAAGCTTTAGGCTGAAAG
AGAGATTTAGAATGACAGAATCATAGAACGGCCTGGGTTGCAAAGGAGCACAGTGCTCATCCAGATCCAA
CCCCCTGCTATGTGCAGGGTCATCAACCAGCAGCCCAGGCTGCCCAGAGCCACATCCAGCCTGGCCTTGA
ATGCCTGCAGGGATGGGGCATCCACAGCCTCCTTGGGCAACCTGTTCAGTGCGTCACCACCCTCTGGGGG
AAAAACTGCCTCCTCATATCCAACCCAAACCTCCCCTGTCTCAGTGTAAAGCCATTCCCCCTTGTCCTAT
CAAGGGGGAGTTTGCTGTGACATTGTTGGTCTGGGGTGACACATGTTTGCCAATTCAGTGCATCACGGAG
AGGCAGATCTTGGGGATAAGGAAGTGCAGGACAGCATGGACGTGGGACATGCAGGTGTTGAGGGCTCTGG
GACACTCTCCAAGTCACAGCGTTCAGAACAGCCTTAAGGATAAGAAGATAGGATAGAAGGACAAAGAGCA
AGTTAAAACCCAGCATGGAGAGGAGCACAAAAAGGCCACAGACACTGCTGGTCCCTGTGTCTGAGCCTGC
ATGTTTGATGGTGTCTGGATGCAAGCAGAAGGGGTGGAAGAGCTTGCCTGGAGAGATACAGCTGGGTCAG
TAGGACTGGGACAGGCAGCTGGAGAATTGCCATGTAGATGTTCATACAATCGTCAAATCATGAAGGCTGG
AAAAGCCCTCCAAGATCCCCAAGACCAACCCCAACCCACCCACCGTGCCCACTGGCCATGTCCCTCAGTG
CCACATCCCCACAGTTCTTCATCACCTCCAGGGACGGTGACCCCCCCACCTCCGTGGGCAGCTGTGCCAC
TGCAGCACCGCTCTTTGGAGAAGGTAAATCTTGCTAAATCCAGCCCGACCCTCCCCTGGCACAACGTAAG
GCCATTATCTCTCATCCAACTCCAGGACGGAGTCAGTGAGGATGGGGCTCTAGGAATAAAATATCTTTAT
TTTCATTACATCTGTGTGTTGGTTTTTTGTGTGGTCGACGGTACCGAGCTCTTACGCGAGATCAAAGGGG
GTAAGATCAAAGGGGGTAAGATCAAAGGGGCGCGAGATCAAAGGGGGTAAGATCAAAGGGGGTAAGATCA
AAGGGGGTAAGATCAAAGGGGCGCGCCCGCGTGCTAGGCGTGTACGGTGGGAGGCCTATATAAGCAGAGC
TCGTTTAGTGAACCGTCAGATCGCATCGATTCGAATTCCAGCTTGGCATTCCGGTACTGTTGGTAAAAAG
CTTGGCATTCCGGTACTGTTGGTAAAGCCACCATGCTGGTACCAAAAAAGAAGAGAAAGGTTGTACCAAA
AAAGAAGAGAAAGGTTGTACCAAAAAAGAAGAGAAAGGTTTTCGAAGGGCCCATGGTGAGCAAGGGCGAG
GAGCTGTTCACCGGGGTGGTGCCCATCCTGGTCGAGCTGGACGGCGACGTAAACGGCCACAAGTTCAGCG
TGTCCGGCGAGGGCGAGGGCGATGCCACCTACGGCAAGCTGACCCTGAAGTTCATCTGCACCACCGGCAA
GCTGCCCGTGCCCTGGCCCACCCTCGTGACCACCCTGTCCTGGGGCGTGCAGTGCTTCGCCCGCTACCCC
GACCACATGAAGCAGCACGACTTCTTCAAGTCCGCCATGCCCGAAGGCTACGTCCAGGAGCGCACCATCT
TCTTCAAGGACGACGGCAACTACAAGACCCGCGCCGAGGTGAAGTTCGAGGGCGACACCCTGGTGAACCG
CATCGAGCTGAAGGGCATCGACTTCAAGGAGGACGGCAACATCCTGGGGCACAAGCTGGAGTACAACTAC
TTTAGCGACAACGTCTATATCACCGCCGACAAGCAGAAGAACGGCATCAAGGCCAACTTCAAGATCCGCC
ACAACATCGAGGACGGCGGCGTGCAGCTCGCCGACCACTACCAGCAGAACACCCCCATCGGCGACGGCCC
CGTGCTGCTGCCCGACAACCACTACCTGAGCACCCAGTCCAAGCTGAGCAAAGACCCCAACGAGAAGCGC
GATCACATGGTCCTGCTGGAGTTCGTGACCGCCGCCGGGGGTACCAAGGTGTACGACCCCGAGCAGAGGA
AGAGGATGATCACCGGCCCCCAGTGGTGGGCCAGGTGCAAGCAGATGAACGTGCTGGACAGCTTCATCAA
CTACTACGACAGCGAGAAGCACGCCGAGAACGCCGTGATCTTCCTGCACGGCAACGCCACTAGCAGCTAC
CTGTGGAGGCACGTGGTGCCCCACATCGAGCCCGTGGCCAGGTGCATCATCCCCGATCTGATCGGCATGG
GCAAGAGCGGCAAGAGCGGCAACGGCAGCTACAGGCTGCTGGACCACTACAAGTACCTGACCGCCTGGTT
CGAGCTTCTGAACCTGCCCAAGAAGATCATCTTCGTGGGCCACGACTGGGGCGCCGCCCTGGCCTTCCAC
TACGCCTACGAGCACCAGGACAGGATCAAGGCCATCGTGCACATGGAGAGCGTGGTGGACGTGATCGAGA
GCTGGGACGAGTGGCCAGACATCGAGGAGGACATCGCCCTGATCAAGAGCGAGGAGGGCGAGAAGATGGT
GCTGGAGAACAACTTCTTCGTGGAGACCGTGCTGCCCAGCAAGATCATGAGAAAGCTGGAGCCCGAGGAG
TTCGCCGCCTACCTGGAGCCCTTCAAGGAGAAGGGCGAGGTGAGAAGACCCACCCTGAGCTGGCCCAGAG
AGATCCCCCTGGTGAAGGGCGGCAAGCCCGACGTGGTGCAGATCGTGAGAAACTACAACGCCTACCTGAG
AGCCAGCGACGACCTGCCCAAGCTGTTCATCGAGGGCGACCCCGGCTTCTTCAGCAACGCCATCGTGGAG
GGCGCCAAGAAGTTCCCCAACACCGAGTTCGTGAAGGTGAAGGGCCTGCACTTCCTCCAGGAGGACGCCC
CCGACGAGATGGGCAAGTACATCAAGAGCTTCGTGGAGAGAGTGCTGAAGAACGAGCAGTAATCTAGAGC
GGCCGCTCGATAAGCTTGATCGATGATCTAGAGCTCGCTGATCAGCCTCGACTGTGCCTTCTAGTTGCCA
GCCATCTGTTGTTTGCCCCTCCCCCGTGCCTTCCTTGACCCTGGAAGGTGCCACTCCCACTGTCCTTTCC
TAATAAAATGAGGAAATTGCATCGCATTGTCTGAGTAGGTGTCATTCTATTCTGGGGGGTGGGGTGGGGC
AGGACAGCAAGGGGGAGGATTGGGAAGACAATAGCAGGCATGCTGGGGATGCGGTGGGCTCTATGGCTTC
TGAGGCGGAAAGAACCTGCAGCTTTTCCCAAGGCAGTCTGGAGCATGCGCTTTAGCAGCCCCGCTGGGCA
CTTGGCGCTACACAAGTGGCCTCTGGCCTCGCACACATTCCACATCCACCGGTAGGCGCCAACCGGCTCC
GTTCTTTGGTGGCCCCTTCGCGCCACCTTCTACTCCTCCCCTAGTCAGGAAGTTCCCCCCCGCCCCGCAG
CTCGCGTCGTGCAGGACGTGACAAATGGAAGTAGCACGTCTCACTAGTCTCGTGCAGATGGACAGCACCG
CTGAGCAATGGAAGCGGGTAGGCCTTTGGGGCAGCGGCCAATAGCAGCTTTGCTCCTTCGCTTTCTGGGC
TCAGAGGCTGGGAAGGGGTGGGTCCGGGGGCGGGCTCAGGGGCGGGCTCAGGGGCGGGGCGGGCGCCCGA
AGGTCCTCCGGAGGCCCGGCATTCTGCACGCTTCAAAAGCGCACGTCTGCCGCGCTGTTCTCCTCTTCCT
CATCTCCGGGCCTTTCGACCTGTGGCCACAACCATGACCGAGTACAAGCCCACGGTGCGCCTCGCCACCC
GCGACGACGTCCCCAGGGCCGTACGCACCCTCGCCGCCGCGTTCGCCGACTACCCCGCCACGCGCCACAC
CGTCGATCCGGACCGCCACATCGAGCGGGTCACCGAGCTGCAAGAACTCTTCCTCACGCGCGTCGGGCTC
GACATCGGCAAGGTGTGGGTCGCGGACGACGGCGCCGCGGTGGCGGTCTGGACCACGCCGGAGAGCGTCG
AAGCGGGGGCGGTGTTCGCCGAGATCGGCCCGCGCATGGCCGAGTTGAGCGGTTCCCGGCTGGCCGCGCA
GCAACAGATGGAAGGCCTCCTGGCGCCGCACCGGCCCAAGGAGCCCGCGTGGTTCCTGGCCACCGTCGGC
GTCTCGCCCGACCACCAGGGCAAGGGTCTGGGCAGCGCCGTCGTGCTCCCCGGAGTGGAGGCGGCCGAGC
GCGCCGGGGTGCCCGCCTTCCTGGAGACCTCCGCGCCCCGCAACCTCCCCTTCTACGAGCGGCTCGGCTT
CACCGTCACCGCCGACGTCGAGGTGCCCGAAGGACCGCGCACCTGGTGCATGACCCGCAAGCCCGGTGCC
TGACGCCCGCCCCACGACCCGCAGCGCCCGACCGAAAGGAGCGCACGACCCCATGCATCGATGATCTAGA
GCTCGCTGATCAGCCTCGACTGTGCCTTCTAGTTGCCAGCCATCTGTTGTTTGCCCCTCCCCCGTGCCTT
CCTTGACCCTGGAAGGTGCCACTCCCACTGTCCTTTCCTAATAAAATGAGGAAATTGCATCGCATTGTCT
GAGTAGGTGTCATTCTATTCTGGGGGGTGGGGTGGGGCAGGACAGCAAGGGGGAGGATTGGGAAGACAAT
AGCAGGCATGCTGGGGATGCGGTGGGCTCTATGGCTGCAGCCCAAGCTTGGCGTAATCATGGTCATAGCT
GTTTCCTGTGTGAAATTGTTATCCGCTCACAATTCCACACAACATACGAGCCGGAAGCATAAAGTGTAAA
GCCTGGGGTGCCTAATGAGTGAGCTAACTCACATTAATTGCGTTGCGCTCACTGCCCGCTTTCCAGTCGG
GAAACCTGTCGTGCCAGCGGATCCCTAGAGGGACAGCCCCCCCCCAAAGCCCCCAGGGATGTAATTACGT
CCCTCCCCCGCTAGGGGGCAGCAGCGAGCCGCCCGGGGCTCCGCTCCGGTCCGGCGCTCCCCCCGCATCC
CCGAGCCGGCAGCGTGCGGGGACAGCCCGGGCACGGGGAAGGTGGCACGGGATCGCTTTCCTCTGAACGC
TTCTCGCTGCTCTTTGAGCCTGCAGACACCTGGGGGGATACGGGGAAAAAGCTTTAGGCTGAAAGAGAGA
TTTAGAATGACAGAATCATAGAACGGCCTGGGTTGCAAAGGAGCACAGTGCTCATCCAGATCCAACCCCC
TGCTATGTGCAGGGTCATCAACCAGCAGCCCAGGCTGCCCAGAGCCACATCCAGCCTGGCCTTGAATGCC
TGCAGGGATGGGGCATCCACAGCCTCCTTGGGCAACCTGTTCAGTGCGTCACCACCCTCTGGGGGAAAAA
CTGCCTCCTCATATCCAACCCAAACCTCCCCTGTCTCAGTGTAAAGCCATTCCCCCTTGTCCTATCAAGG
GGGAGTTTGCTGTGACATTGTTGGTCTGGGGTGACACATGTTTGCCAATTCAGTGCATCACGGAGAGGCA
GATCTTGGGGATAAGGAAGTGCAGGACAGCATGGACGTGGGACATGCAGGTGTTGAGGGCTCTGGGACAC
TCTCCAAGTCACAGCGTTCAGAACAGCCTTAAGGATAAGAAGATAGGATAGAAGGACAAAGAGCAAGTTA
AAACCCAGCATGGAGAGGAGCACAAAAAGGCCACAGACACTGCTGGTCCCTGTGTCTGAGCCTGCATGTT
TGATGGTGTCTGGATGCAAGCAGAAGGGGTGGAAGAGCTTGCCTGGAGAGATACAGCTGGGTCAGTAGGA
CTGGGACAGGCAGCTGGAGAATTGCCATGTAGATGTTCATACAATCGTCAAATCATGAAGGCTGGAAAAG
CCCTCCAAGATCCCCAAGACCAACCCCAACCCACCCACCGTGCCCACTGGCCATGTCCCTCAGTGCCACA
TCCCCACAGTTCTTCATCACCTCCAGGGACGGTGACCCCCCCACCTCCGTGGGCAGCTGTGCCACTGCAG
CACCGCTCTTTGGAGAAGGTAAATCTTGCTAAATCCAGCCCGACCCTCCCCTGGCACAACGTAAGGCCAT
TATCTCTCATCCAACTCCAGGACGGAGTCAGTGAGGATGGGGCTCTAGCCGGACCGACGCGTCTCGATAG
GGATAACAGGGTAATTGATCCAATACTCAAGTACAATTTTAATGGAGTACTTTTTTACTTTTACTCAAGT
AAGATTCTAGCCAGATACTTTTACTTTTAATTGAGTAAAATTTTCCCTAAGTACTTGTACTTTCACTTGA
GTAAAATTTTTGAGTACTTTTTACACCTCTGGAGCTCCAGCTTTTGTTCCCTTTAGTGAGGGTTAATTTC
GAGCTTGGCGTAATCATGGTCATAGCTGTTTCCTGTGTGAAATTGTTATCCGCTCACAATTCCACACAAC
ATACGAGCCGGAAGCATAAAGTGTAAAGCCTGGGGTGCCTAATGAGTGAGCTAACTCACATTAATTGCGT
TGCGCTCACTGCCCGCTTTCCAGTCGGGAAACCTGTCGTGCCAGCTGCATTAATGAATCGGCCAACGCGC
GGGGAGAGGCGGTTTGCGTATTGGGCGCTCTTCCGCTTCCTCGCTCACTGACTCGCTGCGCTCGGTCGTT
CGGCTGCGGCGAGCGGTATCAGCTCACTCAAAGGCGGTAATACGGTTATCCACAGAATCAGGGGATAACG
CAGGAAAGAACATGTGAGCAAAAGGCCAGCAAAAGGCCAGGAACCGTAAAAAGGCCGCGTTGCTGGCGTT
TTTCCATAGGCTCCGCCCCCCTGACGAGCATCACAAAAATCGACGCTCAAGTCAGAGGTGGCGAAACCCG
ACAGGACTATAAAGATACCAGGCGTTTCCCCCTGGAAGCTCCCTCGTGCGCTCTCCTGTTCCGACCCTGC
CGCTTACCGGATACCTGTCCGCCTTTCTCCCTTCGGGAAGCGTGGCGCTTTCTCATAGCTCACGCTGTAG
GTATCTCAGTTCGGTGTAGGTCGTTCGCTCCAAGCTGGGCTGTGTGCACGAACCCCCCGTTCAGCCCGAC
CGCTGCGCCTTATCCGGTAACTATCGTCTTGAGTCCAACCCGGTAAGACACGACTTATCGCCACTGGCAG
CAGCCACTGGTAACAGGATTAGCAGAGCGAGGTATGTAGGCGGTGCTACAGAGTTCTTGAAGTGGTGGCC
TAACTACGGCTACACTAGAAGGACAGTATTTGGTATCTGCGCTCTGCTGAAGCCAGTTACCTTCGGAAAA
AGAGTTGGTAGCTCTTGATCCGGCAAACAAACCACCGCTGGTAGCGGTGGTTTTTTTGTTTGCAAGCAGC
AGATTACGCGCAGAAAAAAAGGATCTCAAGAAGATCCTTTGATCTTTTCTACGGGGTCTGACGCTCAGTG
GAACGAAAACTCACGTTAAGGGATTTTGGTCATGAGATTATCAAAAAGGATCTTCACCTAGATCCTTTTA
AATTAAAAATGAAGTTTTAAATCAATCTAAAGTATATATGAGTAAACTTGGTCTGACAGTTACCAATGCT
TAATCAGTGAGGCACCTATCTCAGCGATCTGTCTATTTCGTTCATCCATAGTTGCCTGACTCCCCGTCGT
GTAGATAACTACGATACGGGAGGGCTTACCATCTGGCCCCAGTGCTGCAATGATACCGCGAGACCCACGC
TCACCGGCTCCAGATTTATCAGCAATAAACCAGCCAGCCGGAAGGGCCGAGCGCAGAAGTGGTCCTGCAA
CTTTATCCGCCTCCATCCAGTCTATTAATTGTTGCCGGGAAGCTAGAGTAAGTAGTTCGCCAGTTAATAG
TTTGCGCAACGTTGTTGCCATTGCTACAGGCATCGTGGTGTCACGCTCGTCGTTTGGTATGGCTTCATTC
AGCTCCGGTTCCCAACGATCAAGGCGAGTTACATGATCCCCCATGTTGTGCAAAAAAGCGGTTAGCTCCT
TCGGTCCTCCGATCGTTGTCAGAAGTAAGTTGGCCGCAGTGTTATCACTCATGGTTATGGCAGCACTGCA
TAATTCTCTTACTGTCATGCCATCCGTAAGATGCTTTTCTGTGACTGGTGAGTACTCAACCAAGTCATTC
TGAGAATAGTGTATGCGGCGACCGAGTTGCTCTTGCCCGGCGTCAATACGGGATAATACCGCGCCACATA
GCAGAACTTTAAAAGTGCTCATCATTGGAAAACGTTCTTCGGGGCGAAAACTCTCAAGGATCTTACCGCT
GTTGAGATCCAGTTCGATGTAACCCACTCGTGCACCCAACTGATCTTCAGCATCTTTTACTTTCACCAGC
GTTTCTGGGTGAGCAAAAACAGGAAGGCAAAATGCCGCAAAAAAGGGAATAAGGGCGACACGGAAATGTT
GAATACTCATACTCTTCCTTTTTCAATATTATTGAAGCATTTATCAGGGTTATTGTCTCATGAGCGGATA
CATATTTGAATGTATTTAGAAAAATAAACAAATAGGGGTTCCGCGCACATTTCCCCGAAAAGTGCCAC
Features (pLannotate 1.2.2; 30 found; start..end, strand, type, name):
     30..458     -  rep_origin     f1 ori (sequence partly withheld): f1 bacteriophage origin of replication; arrow indicates direction of (+) strand synthesis
    463..620     -  CDS            lacZα (fragment): LacZα fragment of β-galactosidase; lacZ fragment
    623..641     +  promoter       T7 promoter: promoter for bacteriophage T7 RNA polymerase
    879..895     +  misc_feature   MCS (fragment): pBluescript multiple cloning site
   1448..1576    -  CDS            OR51A4 (fragment): O51A4_HUMAN - Experimental evidence at transcript level: Swiss-Prot protein existence level 2. Odorant receptor. From Homo sapiens (Human).
   2123..2171    +  polyA_signal   poly(A) signal: synthetic polyadenylation signal
   2313..2349    +  promoter       minimal CMV promoter (fragment): human cytomegalovirus (CMV) immediate early promoter
   2460..2479    +  CDS            SV40 NLS (fragment): nuclear localization signal of SV40 (simian virus 40) large T antigen
   2484..2503    +  CDS            SV40 NLS (fragment): nuclear localization signal of SV40 (simian virus 40) large T antigen
   2508..2527    +  CDS            SV40 NLS (fragment): nuclear localization signal of SV40 (simian virus 40) large T antigen
   2541..3233    +  CDS            mTurquoise2: mTurquoise2 is a basic (constitutively fluorescent) cyan fluorescent protein published in 2012, derived from Aequorea victoria. It is reported to be a rapidly-maturing monomer with very low acid sensitivity.
   3231..4157    +  CDS            LUCI_RENRE: Experimental evidence at protein level: Swiss-Prot protein existence level 1. Upon binding the substrate, the enzyme catalyzes an oxygenation, producing a very short-lived hydroperoxide that cyclizes into a dioxetanone structure, which collapses, releasing a CO(2) molecule. The spontaneous breakdown of the dioxetanone releases the energy (about 50 kcal/mole) that is necessary to generate the excited state of the coelenteramide product, which is the singlet form of the monoanion. In vivo the product undergoes the process of nonradiative energy transfer to an accessory protein, a green fluoresce
   4220..4444    +  polyA_signal   bGH poly(A) signal: bovine growth hormone polyadenylation signal
   4448..4464    +  promoter       SV40 promoter (fragment): SV40 enhancer and early promoter
   4469..4955    +  promoter       PGK promoter: mouse phosphoglycerate kinase 1 promoter
   4972..5571    +  CDS            PuroR: puromycin N-acetyltransferase; pac from Streptomyces alboniger; confers resistance to puromycin
   5658..5882    +  polyA_signal   bGH poly(A) signal: bovine growth hormone polyadenylation signal
   5934..5950    -  protein_bind   lac operator: The lac repressor binds to the lac operator to inhibit transcription in E. coli. This inhibition can be relieved by adding lactose or isopropyl-β-D-thiogalactopyranoside (IPTG). lac repressor encoded by lacI
   5958..5988    -  promoter       lac promoter: promoter for the E. coli lac operon
   6003..6024    -  protein_bind   CAP binding site: CAP binding activates transcription in the presence of cAMP. E. coli catabolite activator protein
   6037..6076    -  CDS            lacI (fragment): lac repressor; lacI; The lac repressor binds to the lac operator to inhibit transcription in E. coli. This inhibition can be relieved by adding lactose or isopropyl-β-D-thiogalactopyranoside (IPTG).
   6623..6751    -  CDS            OR51A4 (fragment): O51A4_HUMAN - Experimental evidence at transcript level: Swiss-Prot protein existence level 2. Odorant receptor. From Homo sapiens (Human).
   7508..7526    -  promoter       T3 promoter: promoter for bacteriophage T3 RNA polymerase
   7571..7587    -  protein_bind   lac operator: The lac repressor binds to the lac operator to inhibit transcription in E. coli. This inhibition can be relieved by adding lactose or isopropyl-β-D-thiogalactopyranoside (IPTG). lac repressor encoded by lacI
   7595..7625    -  promoter       lac promoter: promoter for the E. coli lac operon
   7640..7661    -  protein_bind   CAP binding site: CAP binding activates transcription in the presence of cAMP. E. coli catabolite activator protein
   7674..7766    -  CDS            lacI (fragment): lac repressor; lacI; The lac repressor binds to the lac operator to inhibit transcription in E. coli. This inhibition can be relieved by adding lactose or isopropyl-β-D-thiogalactopyranoside (IPTG).
   7949..8537    -  rep_origin     ori: high-copy-number ColE1/pMB1/pBR322/pUC origin of replication
   8708..9568    -  CDS            AmpR: β-lactamase; bla; confers resistance to ampicillin, carbenicillin, and related antibiotics
   9569..9673    -  promoter       AmpR promoter: bla
