[The description below was written by a language model from this plasmid's Addgene catalogue record and pLannotate feature annotations shown in this document.]
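Description:
pT2-7xTcf-NLS-CNL is a Tol2 transposon donor plasmid built on a pBluescript II SK(+) backbone and designed as a luminescent reporter of Wnt signalling. It is about 9.7 kb. In E. coli it is maintained at high copy through the ColE1/pUC origin and selected with ampicillin via the AmpR (β-lactamase) gene. The backbone also keeps the usual pBluescript elements: an f1 origin, T7 and T3 promoters, and lac regulatory and lacZα remnants. The automated feature table does not annotate the Tol2 arms themselves. Two short hits labelled as an odorant receptor fragment flank the cargo and are most likely spurious matches within the transposon end sequences, though the record does not confirm this.

The roughly 2 kb synthetic insert, cloned between SalI and NotI, places seven Tcf binding sites (listed in the catalogue but not annotated in the table) upstream of a minimal CMV promoter, so transcription should depend on Tcf/β-catenin activity. A synthetic poly(A) signal lies upstream of this promoter, probably to block read-through transcription. The promoter drives three tandem SV40 nuclear localization signals fused to CNL, the cyan Nano-lantern, which is annotated as mTurquoise2 joined to Renilla luciferase. In this fusion, energy from the luciferase reaction is transferred to the fluorescent protein, giving bright cyan luminescence that is concentrated in the nucleus. The reporter ends in a bGH poly(A) signal. A separate PGK promoter–PuroR–bGH poly(A) cassette allows puromycin selection of cells carrying the integrated transposon. When Tol2 transposase is supplied in trans, the construct can be used to make stable reporter cells for real-time luminescence imaging of Wnt pathway activity, including multicolour imaging alongside other Nano-lantern variants.
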