Addgene plasmid #65712: pT2-7xTcf-NLS-CNL
Purpose: Tol2-based Wnt signal reporter plasmid (expresses NLS-CNL)
Depositing lab: Yasushi Okada. Depositing organization: RIKEN Quantitative Biology Center (QBiC) (Inactive). Publication: Expanded palette of Nano-lanterns for real-time multicolor luminescence imaging. Takai A, Nakano M, Saito K, Haruno R, Watanabe TM, Ohyanagi T, Jin T, Okada Y, Nagai T. Proc Natl Acad Sci U S A. 2015 Apr 7;112(14):4352-6. doi: 10.1073/pnas.1418468112. Epub 2015 Mar 23. PubMed 25831507.
Backbone
  Vector backbone: pBluescript II SK(+) based Tol2 donor vector
  Backbone manufacturer: Agilent Biotechnology, National Institute of Genetics (Dr Koichi Kawakami Lab)
  Backbone size w/o insert (bp): 7700
  Total vector size (bp): 9700
  Vector type: Luciferase
  Selectable markers: Puromycin
Growth in bacteria
  Bacterial resistance: Ampicillin, 100 μg/mL
  Growth temperature: 37°C
  Growth strain: DH5alpha
  Copy number: High Copy
Gene/Insert
  Gene/Insert name: 7xTcf, minCMV, 3xNLS, CNL (alt name: 7xTcf-NLS-CNL)
  Species: Synthetic
  Insert size (bp): 2000
  Cloning method: Restriction Enzyme; 5′ cloning site SalI (not destroyed); 3′ cloning site NotI (not destroyed)
  Sequencing primers: 5′ GGATGGGGCTCTAGGAATAAAATATC; 3′ GCTCCAGACTGCCTTGGGAAAAG
Resource information
  A portion of this plasmid was derived from a plasmid made by: pmTurquoise2-N1 (gifted from Dr Dorus Gadella Lab), Tol2 system (gifted from Dr Koichi Kawakami)
Terms and licenses: Academic/Nonprofit Terms; Industry Terms: Not Available to Industry
How to cite: pT2-7xTcf-NLS-CNL was a gift from Yasushi Okada (Addgene plasmid # 65712 ; http://n2t.net/addgene:65712 ; RRID:Addgene_65712)
