>Addgene plasmid #65712 | pT2-7xTcf-NLS-CNL | addgene partial sequence | sequence record 135669 | pLPC-5 5'-TAGGCGTGTACGGTGGGA-3'
TTAGTGAACCGTCAGATCGCATCGATTCGAATTCCAGCTTGGCATTCCGGTACTGTTGGTAAAAAGCTTG
GCATTCCGGTACTGTTGGTAAAGCCACCATGCTGGTACCAAAAAAGAAGAGAAAGGTTGTACCAAAAAAG
AAGAGAAAGGTTGTACCAAAAAAGAAGAGAAAGGTTTTCGAAGGGCCCATGGTGAGCAAGGGCGAGGAGC
TGTTCACCGGGGTGGTGCCCATCCTGGTCGAGCTGGACGGCGACGTAAACGGCCACAAGTTCAGCGTGTC
CGGCGAGGGCGAGGGCGATGCCACCTACGGCAAGCTGACCCTGAAGTTCATCTGCACCACCGGCAAGCTG
CCCGTGCCCTGGCCCACCCTCGTGACCACCCTGTCCTGGGGCGTGCAGTGCTTCGCCCGCTACCCCGACC
ACATGAAGCAGCACGACTTCTTCAAGTCCGCCATGCCCGAAGGCTACGTCCAGGAGCGCACCATCTTCTT
CAAGGACGACGGCAACTACAAGACCCGCGCCGAGGTGAAGTTCGAGGGCGACACCCTGGTGAACCGCATC
GAGCTGAAGGGCATCGACTTCAAGGAGGACGGCAACATCCTGGGGCACAAGCTGGAGTACAACTACTTTA
GCGACAACGTCTATATCACCGCCGACAAGCAGAAGAACGGCATCAAGGCCAACTTCAAGATCCGCCACAA
CATCGAGGACGGCGGCGTGCAGCTCGCCGACCACTACCAGCAGAACACCCCCATCGGCGACGGCCCCGTG
CTGCTGCCCGACAACCACTACCTGAGCACCCAGTCCAAGCTGAGCAAAGACCCCAACGAGAAGCGCGATC
ACATGGTCCTGCTGGAGTTCGTGACCGCCGCCGGGGGTACCAAGGTGTACGACCCCGAGCAGAGGAAGAG
GATGATCACCGGCCCCCAGTGGTGGGCCAGGTGCAAGCAGATGAACGTGCTGGACAGCTTCATCAACTAC
TACGACAGCGAGAAGCACGCCGAGAACG
