>Addgene plasmid #65712 | pT2-7xTcf-NLS-CNL | addgene partial sequence | sequence record 135715 | sREACh-F 5'-gaccccaacgagaagcgcg-3'
GTGACCGCCGCCGGGGGTACCAAGGTGTACGACCCCGAGCAGAGGAAGAGGATGATCACCGGCCCCCAGT
GGTGGGCCAGGTGCAAGCAGATGAACGTGCTGGACAGCTTCATCAACTACTACGACAGCGAGAAGCACGC
CGAGAACGCCGTGATCTTCCTGCACGGCAACGCCACTAGCAGCTACCTGTGGAGGCACGTGGTGCCCCAC
ATCGAGCCCGTGGCCAGGTGCATCATCCCCGATCTGATCGGCATGGGCAAGAGCGGCAAGAGCGGCAACG
GCAGCTACAGGCTGCTGGACCACTACAAGTACCTGACCGCCTGGTTCGAGCTTCTGAACCTGCCCAAGAA
GATCATCTTCGTGGGCCACGACTGGGGCGCCGCCCTGGCCTTCCACTACGCCTACGAGCACCAGGACAGG
ATCAAGGCCATCGTGCACATGGAGAGCGTGGTGGACGTGATCGAGAGCTGGGACGAGTGGCCAGACATCG
AGGAGGACATCGCCCTGATCAAGAGCGAGGAGGGCGAGAAGATGGTGCTGGAGAACAACTTCTTCGTGGA
GACCGTGCTGCCCAGCAAGATCATGAGAAAGCTGGAGCCCGAGGAGTTCGCCGCCTACCTGGAGCCCTTC
AAGGAGAAGGGCGAGGTGAGAAGACCCACCCTGAGCTGGCCCAGAGAGATCCCCCTGGTGAAGGGCGGCA
AGCCCGACGTGGTGCAGATCGTGAGAAACTACAACGCCTACCTGAGAGCCAGCGACGACCTGCCCAAGCT
GTTCATCGAGGGCGACCCCGGCTTCTTCAGCAACGCCATCGTGGAGGGCGCCAAGAAGTTCCCCAACACC
GAGTTCGTGAAGGTGAAGGGCCTGCACTTCCTCCAGGAGGACGCCCCCGACGAGATGGGCAAGTACATCA
AGAGCTTCGTGGAGAGAGTGCTGAAGAACGAGCAGTAATCTAGAGCGGCCGCTCGATAAGCTTGATCGAT
GATCTAGAGCTCGCTGATCAGCCTCGACTGTGCCTTCTAGTTGCCAGCCATCTGTTGTTTGCCCCTCCCC
CGTGCCTTCCTTGACCCTGGAAGGTGCCACTCCCACTGTCCTTTCCTAATAAAATGAGGAAATTGCATCG
CATTGTCTGAGTAG
