>Addgene plasmid #65712 | pT2-7xTcf-NLS-CNL | addgene partial sequence | sequence record 136651 | MSCV_C_rev2 5'-ggccagaggccacttgtgtagcgcc-3'
CTGCTAAAGCGCATGCTCCAGACTGCCTTGGGAAAAGCTGCAGGTTCTTTCCGCCTCAGAAGCCATAGAG
CCCACCGCATCCCCAGCATGCCTGCTATTGTCTTCCCAATCCTCCCCCTTGCTGTCCTGCCCCACCCCAC
CCCCCAGAATAGAATGACACCTACTCAGACAATGCGATGCAATTTCCTCATTTTATTAGGAAAGGACAGT
GGGAGTGGCACCTTCCAGGGTCAAGGAAGGCACGGGGGAGGGGCAAACAACAGATGGCTGGCAACTAGAA
GGCACAGTCGAGGCTGATCAGCGAGCTCTAGATCATCGATCAAGCTTATCGAGCGGCCGCTCTAGATTAC
TGCTCGTTCTTCAGCACTCTCTCCACGAAGCTCTTGATGTACTTGCCCATCTCGTCGGGGGCGTCCTCCT
GGAGGAAGTGCAGGCCCTTCACCTTCACGAACTCGGTGTTGGGGAACTTCTTGGCGCCCTCCACGATGGC
GTTGCTGAAGAAGCCGGGGTCGCCCTCGATGAACAGCTTGGGCAGGTCGTCGCTGGCTCTCAGGTAGGCG
TTGTAGTTTCTCACGATCTGCACCACGTCGGGCTTGCCGCCCTTCACCAGGGGGATCTCTCTGGGCCAGC
TCAGGGTGGGTCTTCTCACCTCGCCCTTCTCCTTGAAGGGCTCCAGGTAGGCGGCGAACTCCTCGGGCTC
CAGCTTTCTCATGATCTTGCTGGGCAGCACGGTCTCCACGAAGAAGTTGTTCTCCAGCACCATCTTCTCG
CCCTCCTCGCTCTTGATCAGGGCGATGTCCTCCTCGATGTCTGGCCACTCGTCCCAGCTCTCGATCACGT
CCACCACGCTCTCCATGTGCACGATGGCCTTGATCCTGTCCTGGTGCTCGTAGGCGTAGTGGAAGGCCAG
GGCGGCGCCCCAGTCGTGGCCCACGAAGATGATCTTCTTGGGCAGGTTCAGAAGCTCGAACCAGGCGGTC
AGGTACTTGTA
