>Addgene plasmid #65712 | pT2-7xTcf-NLS-CNL | addgene partial sequence | sequence record 136652 | mCerulean-F 5'-ctacctgagcacccagtccaag-3'
CCCCAACGAGAAGCGCGATCACATGGTCCTGCTGGAGTTCGTGACCGCCGCCGGGGGTACCAAGGTGTAC
GACCCCGAGCAGAGGAAGAGGATGATCACCGGCCCCCAGTGGTGGGCCAGGTGCAAGCAGATGAACGTGC
TGGACAGCTTCATCAACTACTACGACAGCGAGAAGCACGCCGAGAACGCCGTGATCTTCCTGCACGGCAA
CGCCACTAGCAGCTACCTGTGGAGGCACGTGGTGCCCCACATCGAGCCCGTGGCCAGGTGCATCATCCCC
GATCTGATCGGCATGGGCAAGAGCGGCAAGAGCGGCAACGGCAGCTACAGGCTGCTGGACCACTACAAGT
ACCTGACCGCCTGGTTCGAGCTTCTGAACCTGCCCAAGAAGATCATCTTCGTGGGCCACGACTGGGGCGC
CGCCCTGGCCTTCCACTACGCCTACGAGCACCA
